>Addgene plasmid #103203 | LSB-hsa-miR-1287-3p | depositor full sequence | sequence record 195455 | Full Sequence
AATTGAGGGGATAACGCAGGAAAGAACATGTGAGCAAAAGGCCAGCAAAAGGCCAGGAACCGTAAAAAGG
CCGCGTTGCTGGCGTTTTTCCATAGGCTCCGCCCCCCTGACGAGCATCACAAAAATCGACGCTCAAGTCA
GAGGTGGCGAAACCCGACAGGACTATAAAGATACCAGGCGTTTCCCCCTGGAAGCTCCCTCGTGCGCTCT
CCTGTTCCGACCCTGCCGCTTACCGGATACCTGTCCGCCTTTCTCCCTTCGGGAAGCGTGGCGCTTTCTC
ATAGCTCACGCTGTAGGTATCTCAGTTCGGTGTAGGTCGTTCGCTCCAAGCTGGGCTGTGTGCACGAACC
CCCCGTTCAGCCCGACCGCTGCGCCTTATCCGGTAACTATCGTCTTGAGTCCAACCCGGTAAGACACGAC
TTATCGCCACTGGCAGCAGCCACTGGTAACAGGATTAGCAGAGCGAGGTATGTAGGCGGTGCTACAGAGT
TCTTGAAGTGGTGGCCTAACTACGGCTACACTAGAAGAACAGTATTTGGTATCTGCGCTCTGCTGAAGCC
AGTTACCTTCGGAAAAAGAGTTGGTAGCTCTTGATCCGGCAAACAAACCACCGCTGGTAGCGGTGGTTTT
TTTGTTTGCAAGCAGCAGATTACGCGCAGAAAAAAAGGATCTCAAGAAGATCCTTTGATCTTTTCTACGG
GGTCTGACGCTCAGTGGAACGAAAACTCACGTTAAGGGATTTTGGTCATGAGATTATCAAAAAGGATCTT
CACCTAGATCCTTTTAAATTAAAAATGAAGTTTTAAATCAATCTAAAGTATATATGAGTAAACTTGGTCT
GACAGTTACCAATGCTTAATCAGTGAGGCACCTATCTCAGCGATCTGTCTATTTCGTTCATCCATAGTTG
CCTGACTCCCCGTCGTGTAGATAACTACGATACGGGAGGGCTTACCATCTGGCCCCAGTGCTGCAATGAT
ACCGCGAGAACCACGCTCACCGGCTCCAGATTTATCAGCAATAAACCAGCCAGCCGGAAGGGCCGAGCGC
AGAAGTGGTCCTGCAACTTTATCCGCCTCCATCCAGTCTATTAATTGTTGCCGGGAAGCTAGAGTAAGTA
GTTCGCCAGTTAATAGTTTGCGCAACGTTGTTGCCATTGCTACAGGCATCGTGGTGTCACGCTCGTCGTT
TGGTATGGCTTCATTCAGCTCCGGTTCCCAACGATCAAGGCGAGTTACATGATCCCCCATGTTGTGCAAA
AAAGCGGTTAGCTCCTTCGGTCCTCCGATCGTTGTCAGAAGTAAGTTGGCCGCAGTGTTATCACTCATGG
TTATGGCAGCACTGCATAATTCTCTTACTGTCATGCCATCCGTAAGATGCTTTTCTGTGACTGGTGAGTA
CTCAACCAAGTCATTCTGAGAATAGTGTATGCGGCGACCGAGTTGCTCTTGCCCGGCGTCAATACGGGAT
AATACCGCGCCACATAGCAGAACTTTAAAAGTGCTCATCATTGGAAAACGTTCTTCGGGGCGAAAACTCT
CAAGGATCTTACCGCTGTTGAGATCCAGTTCGATGTAACCCACTCGTGCACCCAACTGATCTTCAGCATC
TTTTACTTTCACCAGCGTTTCTGGGTGAGCAAAAACAGGAAGGCAAAATGCCGCAAAAAAGGGAATAAGG
GCGACACGGAAATGTTGAATACTCATACTCTTCCTTTTTCAATATTATTGAAGCATTTATCAGGGTTATT
GTCTCATGAGCGGATACATATTTGAATGTAGCTCCGAATTTCTCGAGGGCTTGTCGACGACGGCGGTCTC
CGTCGTCAGGATCATGAATTCGACCCGCCTGCCACCATGACCGAGTACAAGCCCACGGTGCGCCTCGCCA
CCCGCGACGACGTCCCCCGGGCCGTACGCACCCTCGCCGCCGCGTTCGCCGACTACCCCGCCACGCGCCA
CACCGTCGACCCGGACCGCCACATCGAGCGGGTCACCGAGCTGCAAGAACTCTTCCTCACGCGCGTCGGG
CTCGACATCGGCAAGGTGTGGGTCGCGGACGACGGCGCCGCGGTGGCGGTCTGGACCACGCCGGAGAGCG
TCGAAGCGGGGGCGGTGTTCGCCGAGATCGGCCCGCGCATGGCCGAGTTGAGCGGTTCCCGGCTGGCCGC
GCAGCAACAGATGGAAGGCCTCCTGGCGCCGCACCGGCCCAAGGAGCCCGCGTGGTTCCTGGCCACCGTC
GGCGTCTCGCCCGACCACCAGGGCAAGGGTCTGGGCAGCGCCGTCGTGCTCCCCGGAGTGGAGGCGGCCG
AGCGCGCCGGGGTGCCCGCCTTCCTGGAGACATCCGCGCCCCGCAACCTCCCCTTCTACGAGCGGCTCGG
CTTCACCGTCACCGCCGACGTCGAGGTGCCCGAAGGACCGCGCACCTGGTGCATGACCCGCAAGCCCGGT
GCCTGATACGCGTGAATTCACTCCTCAGGTGCAGGCTGCCTATCAGAAGGTGGTGGCTGGTGTGGCCAAT
GCCCTGGCTCACAAATACCACTGAGATCTTTTTCCCTCTGCCAAAAATTATGGGGACATCATGAAGCCCC
TTGAGCATCTGACTTCTGGCTAATAAAGGAAATTTATTTTCATTGCAATAGTGTGTTGGAATTTTTTGTG
TCTCTCACTCGGAAGGACATATGGGAGGGCAAATCATTTAAAACATCAGAATGAGTATTTGGTTTAGAGT
TTGGCAACATATGCCCATATGCTGGCTGCCATGAACAAAGGTTGGCTATAAAGAGGTCATCAGTATATGA
AACAGCCCCCTGCTGTCCATTCCTTATTCCATAGAAAAGCCTTGACTTGAGGTTAGATTTTTTTTATATT
TTGTTTTGTGTTATTTTTTTCTTTAACATCCCTAAAATTTTCCTTACATGTTTTACTAGCCAGATTTTTC
CTCCTCTCCTGACTACTCCCAGTCATAGCTGTCCCTCTTCTCTTATGGAGATCCCTCGACCTGCAGCCCA
AGCTTGAATTCTCTAGAATTACCCTGTTATCCCTATGCTTGGTTTACCGAGCTCTTATTGGTTTTCAAAC
TTCATTGACTGTGCCCAACGCGCCTGGGAGCTCACGGGGACAGCCCCCCCCCAAAGCCCCCAGGGATGTA
ATTACGTCCCTCCCCCGCTAGGGGGCAGCAGCGAGCCGCCCGGGGCTCCGCTCCGGTCCGGCGCTCCCCC
CGCATCCCCGAGCCGGCAGCGTGCGGGGACAGCCCGGGCACGGGGAAGGTGGCACGGGATCGCTTTCCTC
TGAACGCTTCTCGCTGCTCTTTGAGCCTGCAGACACCTGGGGGGATACGGGGAAAAAGCTAGGCTGAAAG
ACCGGTTCTTAGAATGACACGCGCCTGGGAGCTCACGGGGACAGCCCCCCCCCAAAGCCCCCAGGGATGT
AATTACGTCCCTCCCCCGCTAGGGGGCAGCAGCGAGCCGCCCGGGGCTCCGCTCCGGTCCGGCGCTCCCC
CCGCATCCCCGAGCCGGCAGCGTGCGGGGACAGCCCGGGCACGGGGAAGGTGGCACGGGATCGCTTTCCT
CTGAACGCTTCTCGCTGCTCTTTGAGCCTGCAGACACCTGGGGGGATACGGGGAAAAAGCTAACTTCTGA
GACGACAACTTTGTATAGAAAAGTTGGCTCCGAATTCGCCCTTGACAGCAGAGATCCAGTTTGGTTAATT
AATTGGCTCCGGTGCCCGTCAGTGGGCAGAGCGCACATCGCCCACAGTCCCCGAGAAGTTGTGGGGAGGG
GTCGGCAATTGAACCGGTGCCTAGAGAAGGTGGCGCGGGGTAAACTGGGAAAGTGATGTCGTGTACTGGC
TCCGCCTTTTTCCCGAGGGTGGGGGAGAACCGTATATAAGTGCAGTAGTCGCCGTGAACGTTCTTTTTCG
CAACGGGTTTGCCGCCAGAACACAGGTAAGTGCCGTGTGTGGTTCCCGCGGGCCTGGCCTCTTTACGGGT
TATGGCCCTTGCGTGCCTTGAATTACTTCCACCTGGCTGCAGTACGTGATTCTTGATCCCGAGCTTCGGG
TTGGAAGTGGGTGGGAGAGTTCGAGGCCTTGCGCTTAAGGAGCCCCTTCGCCTCGTGCTTGAGTTGAGGC
CTGGCCTGGGCGCTGGGGCCGCCGCGTGCGAATCTGGTGGCACCTTCGCGCCTGTCTCGCTGCTTTCGAT
AAGTCTCTAGCCATTTAAAATTTTTGATGACCTGCTGCGACGCTTTTTTTCTGGCAAGATAGTCTTGTAA
ATGCGGGCCAAGATCTGCACACTGGTATTTCGGTTTTTGGGGCCGCGGGCGGCGACGGGGCCCGTGCGTC
CCAGCGCACATGTTCGGCGAGGCGGGGCCTGCGAGCGCGGCCACCGAGAATCGGACGGGGGTAGTCTCAA
GCTGGCCGGCCTGCTCTGGTGCCTGGCCTCGCGCCGCCGTGTATCGCCCCGCCCTGGGCGGCAAGGCTGG
CCCGGTCGGCACCAGTTGCGTGAGCGGAAAGATGGCCGCTTCCCGGCCCTGCTGCAGGGAGCTCAAAATG
GAGGACGCGGCGCTCGGGAGAGCGGGCGGGTGAGTCACCCACACAAAGGAAAAGGGCCTTTCCGTCCTCA
GCCGTCGCTTCATGTGACTCCACGGAGTACCGGGCGCCGTCCAGGCACCTCGATTAGTTCTCGAGCTTTT
GGAGTACGTCGTCTTTAGGTTGGGGGGAGGGGTTTTATGCGATGGAGTTTCCCCACACTGAGTGGGTGGA
GACTGAAGTTAGGCCAGCTTGGCACTTGATGTAATTCTCCTTGGAATTTGCCCTTTTTGAGTTTGGATCT
TGGTTCATTCTCAAGCCTCAGACAGTGGTTCAAAGTTTTTTTCTTCCATTTCAGGTGTCGTGAGAAGGGC
GAATTCGACCCAAGTTTGTACAAAAAAGCAGGCTGGATCCAGGTGCCACCATGGTGAGCGAGCTGATTAA
GGAGAACATGCACATGAAGCTGTACATGGAGGGCACCGTGAACAACCACCACTTCAAGTGCACATCCGAG
GGCGAAGGCAAGCCCTACGAGGGCACCCAGACCATGAGAATCAAGGCGGTCGAGGGCGGCCCTCTCCCCT
TCGCCTTCGACATCCTGGCTACCAGCTTCATGTACGGCAGCAAAACCTTCATCAACCACACCCAGGGCAT
CCCCGACTTCTTTAAGCAGTCCTTCCCCGAGGGCTTCACATGGGAGAGAGTCACCACATACGAAGATGGG
GGCGTGCTGACCGCTACCCAGGACACCAGCCTCCAGGACGGCTGCCTCATCTACAACGTCAAGATCAGAG
GGGTGAACTTCCCATCCAACGGCCCTGTGATGCAGAAGAAAACACTCGGCTGGGAGGCCTCCACCGAGAC
ACTGTACCCCGCTGACGGCGGCCTGGAAGGCAGAGCCGACATGGCCCTGAAGCTCGTGGGCGGGGGCCAC
CTGATCTGCAACCTTAAGACCACATACAGATCCAAGAAACCCGCTAAGAACCTCAAGATGCCCGGCGTCT
ACTATGTGGACAGGAGACTGGAAAGAATCAAGGAGGCCGACAAAGAGACATACGTCGAGCAGCACGAGGT
GGCTGTGGCCAGATACTGCGACCTCCCTAGCAAACTGGGGCACAAACTTAATTGAGAATTCTACCACCCA
GCTTTCTTGTACAAAGTGGTACGTCTCAAGACCAGAGGTCTCTGCTTGGTGCACCATCACTGCATCTGTG
GCTAGAGATCACTGCATCTGTGGCTAGAGATCACTGCATCTGTGGCTAGAGATCACTGCATCTGTGGCTA
GAGCAACCAGAAGAGACCTGTGCTTCACTCCTCAGGTGCAGGCTGCCTATCAGAAGGTGGTGGCTGGTGT
GGCCAATGCCCTGGCTCACAAATACCACTGAGATCTTTTTCCCTCTGCCAAAAATTATGGGGACATCATG
AAGCCCCTTGAGCATCTGACTTCTGGCTAATAAAGGAAATTTATTTTCATTGCAATAGTGTGTTGGAATT
TTTTGTGTCTCTCACTCGGAAGGACATATGGGAGGGCAAATCATTTAAAACATCAGAATGAGTATTTGGT
TTAGAGTTTGGCAACATATGCCCATATGCTGGCTGCCATGAACAAAGGTTGGCTATAAAGAGGTCATCAG
TATATGAAACAGCCCCCTGCTGTCCATTCCTTATTCCATAGAAAAGCCTTGACTTGAGGTTAGATTTTTT
TTATATTTTGTTTTGTGTTATTTTTTTCTTTAACATCCCTAAAATTTTCCTTACATGTTTTACTAGCCAG
ATTTTTCCTCCTCTCCTGACTACTCCCAGTCATAGCTGTCCCTCTTCTCTTATGGAGATCCCGAGCGGTG
CGTTTTTATGCTTGTAGTATTGTATAATGTTTTTAAGATCCAAGCTTCTGACCTCTTCTCTTCCTCCCAC
AGGGCCTCGAGACAATTGCATCGATGGTACCAGTGAAAGTCTGCAATGAATTCGAGTTGGCGCGCCTGTC
ATTCTAAATCTCTCTTTCAGCCTAAAGCTTTTTCCCCGTATCCCCCCAGGTGTCTGCAGGCTCAAAGAGC
AGCGAGAAGCGTTCAGAGGAAAGCGATCCCGTGCCACCTTCCCCGTGCCCGGGCTGTCCCCGCACGCTGC
CGGCTCGGGGATGCGGGGGGAGCGCCGGACCGGAGCGGAGCCCCGGGCGGCTCGCTGCTGCCCCCTAGCG
GGGGAGGGACGTAATTACATCCCTGGGGGCTTTGGGAGGGGGCTGTCCCCGTGAGCTCCCAGGCGCGCCT
GTCATTCTAAATCTCTCTTTCAGCCTAAAGCTTTTTCCCCGTATCCCCCCAGGTGTCTGCAGGCTCAAAG
AGCAGCGAGAAGCGTTCAGAGGAAAGCGATCCCGTGCCACCTTCCCCGTGCCCGGGCTGTCCCCGCACGC
TGCCGGCTCGGGGATGCGGGGGGAGCGCCGGACCGGAGCGGAGCCCCGGGCGGCTCGCTGCTGCCCCCTA
GCGGGGGAGGGACGTAATTACATCCCTGGGGGCTTTGGGGGGGGGCTGTCCCCGTGAGCTCCCAGGCGCG
CCAACTCGGTACCGTATCGATGTCGACGTTAACGCTAGTGATATCAACTTTGTATAGAAAAGTTGGCTCC
GAATTCGCCCTTGACAGCAGAGATCCAGTTTGGTTAATTAATTGGCTCCGGTGCCCGTCAGTGGGCAGAG
CGCACATCGCCCACAGTCCCCGAGAAGTTGTGGGGAGGGGTCGGCAATTGAACCGGTGCCTAGAGAAGGT
GGCGCGGGGTAAACTGGGAAAGTGATGTCGTGTACTGGCTCCGCCTTTTTCCCGAGGGTGGGGGAGAACC
GTATATAAGTGCAGTAGTCGCCGTGAACGTTCTTTTTCGCAACGGGTTTGCCGCCAGAACACAGGTAAGT
GCCGTGTGTGGTTCCCGCGGGCCTGGCCTCTTTACGGGTTATGGCCCTTGCGTGCCTTGAATTACTTCCA
CCTGGCTGCAGTACGTGATTCTTGATCCCGAGCTTCGGGTTGGAAGTGGGTGGGAGAGTTCGAGGCCTTG
CGCTTAAGGAGCCCCTTCGCCTCGTGCTTGAGTTGAGGCCTGGCCTGGGCGCTGGGGCCGCCGCGTGCGA
ATCTGGTGGCACCTTCGCGCCTGTCTCGCTGCTTTCGATAAGTCTCTAGCCATTTAAAATTTTTGATGAC
CTGCTGCGACGCTTTTTTTCTGGCAAGATAGTCTTGTAAATGCGGGCCAAGATCTGCACACTGGTATTTC
GGTTTTTGGGGCCGCGGGCGGCGACGGGGCCCGTGCGTCCCAGCGCACATGTTCGGCGAGGCGGGGCCTG
CGAGCGCGGCCACCGAGAATCGGACGGGGGTAGTCTCAAGCTGGCCGGCCTGCTCTGGTGCCTGGCCTCG
CGCCGCCGTGTATCGCCCCGCCCTGGGCGGCAAGGCTGGCCCGGTCGGCACCAGTTGCGTGAGCGGAAAG
ATGGCCGCTTCCCGGCCCTGCTGCAGGGAGCTCAAAATGGAGGACGCGGCGCTCGGGAGAGCGGGCGGGT
GAGTCACCCACACAAAGGAAAAGGGCCTTTCCGTCCTCAGCCGTCGCTTCATGTGACTCCACGGAGTACC
GGGCGCCGTCCAGGCACCTCGATTAGTTCTCGAGCTTTTGGAGTACGTCGTCTTTAGGTTGGGGGGAGGG
GTTTTATGCGATGGAGTTTCCCCACACTGAGTGGGTGGAGACTGAAGTTAGGCCAGCTTGGCACTTGATG
TAATTCTCCTTGGAATTTGCCCTTTTTGAGTTTGGATCTTGGTTCATTCTCAAGCCTCAGACAGTGGTTC
AAAGTTTTTTTCTTCCATTTCAGGTGTCGTGAGAAGGGCGAATTCGACCCAAGTTTGTACAAAAAAGCAG
GCTCGCCACCATGGTGAGCAAGGGCGAGGAGCTGTTCACCGGGGTGGTGCCCATCCTGGTCGAGCTGGAC
GGCGACGTAAACGGCCACAAGTTCAGCGTGAGGGGCGAGGGCGAGGGCGATGCCACCAACGGCAAGCTGA
CCCTGAAGTTCATCTGCACCACCGGCAAGCTGCCCGTGCCCTGGCCCACCCTCGTGACCACCCTGAGCCA
CGGCGTGCAGTGCTTCGCCCGCTACCCCGACCACATGAAGCAGCACGACTTCTTCAAGTCCGCCATGCCC
GAAGGCTACGTCCAGGAGCGCACCATCTTCTTCAAGGACGACGGCACCTACAAGACCCGCGCCGAGGTGA
AGTTCGAGGGCGACACCCTAGTGAACCGCATCGAGCTGAAGGGCGTCGACTTCAAGGAGGACGGCAACAT
CCTGGGGCACAAGCTGGAGTACAACTTCAACAGCCACAACATCTATATCATGGCCGTCAAGCAGAAGAAC
GGCATCAAGGTGAACTTCAAGATCCGCCACAACGTGGAGGACGGCAGCGTGCAGCTCGCCGACCACTACC
AGCAGAACACCCCCATCGGCGACGGCCCCGTGCTGCTGCCCGACAGCCACTACCTGAGCACCCAGTCCGT
GCTGAGCAAAGACCCCAACGAGAAGCGCGATCACATGGTCCTGCTGGAGTTCCGCACCGCCGCCGGGATC
ACTCTCGGCATGGACGAGCTGTACAAGTAATACCACCCAGCTTTCTTGTACAAAGTGGTACGCGTGAATT
CACTCCTCAGGTGCAGGCTGCCTATCAGAAGGTGGTGGCTGGTGTGGCCAATGCCCTGGCTCACAAATAC
CACTGAGATCTTTTTCCCTCTGCCAAAAATTATGGGGACATCATGAAGCCCCTTGAGCATCTGACTTCTG
GCTAATAAAGGAAATTTATTTTCATTGCAATAGTGTGTTGGAATTTTTTGTGTCTCTCACTCGGAAGGAC
ATATGGGAGGGCAAATCATTTAAAACATCAGAATGAGTATTTGGTTTAGAGTTTGGCAACATATGCCCAT
ATGCTGGCTGCCATGAACAAAGGTTGGCTATAAAGAGGTCATCAGTATATGAAACAGCCCCCTGCTGTCC
ATTCCTTATTCCATAGAAAAGCCTTGACTTGAGGTTAGATTTTTTTTATATTTTGTTTTGTGTTATTTTT
TTCTTTAACATCCCTAAAATTTTCCTTACATGTTTTACTAGCCAGATTTTTCCTCCTCTCCTGACTACTC
CCAGTCATAGCTGTCCCTCTTCTCTTATGGAGATCCCTCGACCTGCAGCCCAAGCTTGGCGTAATCATGG
TCATAGCTGTTTCCTGTGTGAAATTGTTATCCGCTCACAATTCCACACAACATACGAGCCGGAAGCATAA
AGTGTAAAGCCTGGGGTGCCTAATGAGTGAGCTAACTCACATTAATTGCGTTGCGCTCACTGCCCGCTTT
CCAGTCGGGAAACCTGTCGTGCCAGCGGATCGACAGTACTAAGCTTGGTCTAATACCCAATCTCTCGTCT
TATCCAGATGTTTTATACGCCTCTGGCCCGTGTCTCAAAATCTCTGATGTTACATTGCACAAGATAAAAT
AATATCATCATGAACAATAAAACTGTCTGCTTACATAAACAGTAATACAAGGGGTGTTATGAGCCATATT
CAACGGGAAACGTCGAGGCCGCGATTAAATTCCAACATGGATGCTGATTTATATGGGTATAAATGGGCTC
GCGATAATGTCGGGCAATCAGGTGCGACAATCTATCGCTTGTATGGGAAGCCCGATGCGCCAGAGTTGTT
TCTGAAACATGGCAAAGGTAGCGTTGCCAATGATGTTACAGATGAGATGGTCAGACTAAACTGGCTGACG
GAATTTATGCCTCTTCCGACCATCAAGCATTTTATCCGTACTCCTGATGATGCATGGTTACTCACCACTG
CGATCCCCGGAAAAACAGCATTCCAGGTATTAGAAGAATATCCTGATTCAGGTGAAAATATTGTTGATGC
GCTGGCAGTGTTCCTGCGCCGGTTGCATTCGATTCCTGTTTGTAATTGTCCTTTTAACAGCGATCGCGTA
TTTCGTCTCGCTCAGGCGCAATCACGAATGAATAACGGTTTGGTTGATGCGAGTGATTTTGATGACGAGC
GTAATGGCTGGCCTGTTGAACAAGTCTGGAAAGAAATGCATAAACTTTTGCCATTCTCACCGGATTCAGT
CGTCACTCATGGTGATTTCTCACTTGATAACCTTATTTTTGACGAGGGGAAATTAATAGGTTGTATTGAT
GTTGGACGAGTCGGAATCGCAGACCGATACCAGGATCTTGCCATCCTATGGAACTGCCTCGGTGAGTTTT
CTCCTTCATTACAGAAACGGCTTTTTCAAAAATATGGTATTGATAATCCTGATATGAATAAATTGCAGTT
TCATTTGATGCTCGATGAGTTTTTCTAATCAGAATTGGTTAATTGGTTGTAACACTGGCAGAGCATTACG
CTGACTTGACGGGACGGCGCAAGCTCATGACCAAAATCCCTTAACGTGAGTTACGCGTCGTTCCACTGAG
CGTCAGAGGTATCACTAGTATTACAGAGGTAAGTTATAACAGTCGCCTAACCC
Features (pLannotate 1.2.2; 28 found; start..end, strand, type, name):
     87..675     -  rep_origin     ori: high-copy-number ColE1/pMB1/pBR322/pUC origin of replication
    846..1706    -  CDS            AmpR: β-lactamase; bla; confers resistance to ampicillin, carbenicillin, and related antibiotics
   1707..1778    -  promoter       AmpR promoter: bla
   1857..2456    +  CDS            PuroR: puromycin N-acetyltransferase; pac from Streptomyces alboniger; confers resistance to puromycin
   2461..2541    +  CDS            HBB (fragment): HBB_PONPY - Experimental evidence at transcript level: Swiss-Prot protein existence level 2. Involved in oxygen transport from the lung to the various peripheral tissues. From Pongo pygmaeus (Bornean orangutan).
   2612..2667    +  polyA_signal   β-globin poly(A) signal: rabbit β-globin polyadenylation signal (Gil and Proudfoot, 1987)
   3646..3666    +  protein_bind   attB4: mutant version of attB; core recombination site for the Gateway® BP reaction BP Clonase™
   3734..3945    +  promoter       EF-1α core promoter: core promoter for human elongation factor EF-1α
   3946..4884    +  intron         EF-1α intron A: intron upstream of the start codon of human EF-1α
   4911..4931    +  protein_bind   attB1: mutant version of attB; core recombination site for the Gateway® BP reaction BP Clonase™
   4951..5646    +  CDS            mKate2: mKate2 is a basic (constitutively fluorescent) red fluorescent protein published in 2009, derived from Entacmaea quadricolor. It is reported to be a rapidly-maturing monomer with moderate acid sensitivity.
   5666..5690    -  protein_bind   attB2: mutant version of attB; recombination site for the Gateway® BP reaction BP Clonase™
   5834..5908    +  CDS            HBB (fragment): HBB_PONPY - Experimental evidence at transcript level: Swiss-Prot protein existence level 2. Involved in oxygen transport from the lung to the various peripheral tissues. From Pongo pygmaeus (Bornean orangutan).
   5979..6034    +  polyA_signal   β-globin poly(A) signal: rabbit β-globin polyadenylation signal (Gil and Proudfoot, 1987)
   6418..6443    +  misc_feature   SA: splice acceptor site
   7115..7135    +  protein_bind   attB4: mutant version of attB; core recombination site for the Gateway® BP reaction BP Clonase™
   7203..7414    +  promoter       EF-1α core promoter: core promoter for human elongation factor EF-1α
   7415..8353    +  intron         EF-1α intron A: intron upstream of the start codon of human EF-1α
   8380..8400    +  protein_bind   attB1: mutant version of attB; core recombination site for the Gateway® BP reaction BP Clonase™
   8411..9127    +  CDS            EBFP2: EBFP2 is a basic (constitutively fluorescent) blue fluorescent protein published in 2007, derived from Aequorea victoria. It is reported to be a rapidly-maturing monomer with moderate acid sensitivity.
   9135..9159    -  protein_bind   attB2: mutant version of attB; recombination site for the Gateway® BP reaction BP Clonase™
   9163..9243    +  CDS            HBB (fragment): HBB_PONPY - Experimental evidence at transcript level: Swiss-Prot protein existence level 2. Involved in oxygen transport from the lung to the various peripheral tissues. From Pongo pygmaeus (Bornean orangutan).
   9314..9369    +  polyA_signal   β-globin poly(A) signal: rabbit β-globin polyadenylation signal (Gil and Proudfoot, 1987)
   9752..9774    -  protein_bind   lac operator (fragment): The lac repressor binds to the lac operator to inhibit transcription in E. coli. This inhibition can be relieved by adding lactose or isopropyl-β-D-thiogalactopyranoside (IPTG). lac repressor encoded by lacI
   9778..9808    -  promoter       lac promoter: promoter for the E. coli lac operon
   9823..9844    -  protein_bind   CAP binding site: CAP binding activates transcription in the presence of cAMP. E. coli catabolite activator protein
   9857..9896    -  CDS            lacI (fragment): lac repressor; lacI; The lac repressor binds to the lac operator to inhibit transcription in E. coli. This inhibition can be relieved by adding lactose or isopropyl-β-D-thiogalactopyranoside (IPTG).
  10069..10878   +  CDS            KanR: aminoglycoside phosphotransferase; aph(3')-Ia; confers resistance to kanamycin in bacteria or G418 (Geneticin®) in eukaryotes
