[The description below was written by a language model from this plasmid's Addgene catalogue record and pLannotate feature annotations shown in this document.]
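Description:
LSB-hsa-miR-1287-3p is a mammalian expression and synthetic biology plasmid of about 11 kb built on the Low Sensor Backbone (LSB). It serves as a two-colour fluorescent sensor of the activity of human microRNA miR-1287-3p. In bacteria it replicates from a high-copy ColE1/pUC-type origin and carries both β-lactamase (AmpR) and an aph(3')-Ia kanamycin resistance gene, matching the dual ampicillin/kanamycin selection in the record. A puromycin N-acetyltransferase coding sequence followed by a rabbit β-globin poly(A) signal is also present for selection of mammalian cells, although no promoter directly upstream of it is annotated. The depositor notes short insertions flanking this region that do not impair puromycin selection.

The payload consists of two parallel transcription units of identical architecture. Each has the human EF-1α core promoter with its intron A, a fluorescent protein coding sequence flanked by Gateway attB1/attB2 scars (with attB4 upstream of the promoter), and a β-globin 3' region with poly(A) signal. The first unit expresses the red protein mKate2. According to the record, the hsa-miR-1287-3p target was inserted by Gibson cloning into its 3' UTR, though it is not separately annotated in the feature table. The second unit expresses the blue protein EBFP2 without the target and acts as an internal reference for plasmid dose and expression. When the miRNA is active in transfected cells, mKate2 is repressed relative to EBFP2, so the red-to-blue ratio gives a quantitative readout of miRNA activity. The repeated poly(A) elements make the plasmid inherently prone to recombination, and the depositor flags this instability along with some discrepancies between the deposited sequence and the physical plasmid.
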