Addgene plasmid #103203: LSB-hsa-miR-1287-3p
Purpose: Used to sense miRNA activity using fluorescence based tools. hsa-miR-1287-3p target in 3' UTR of of mKate. miRNA activity can be measured by the repression of mKate2 relative to EBFP2 fluorescent proteins . Plasmid is inherently unstable; please see Depositor Comments
Depositing lab: Ron Weiss. Depositing organization: Massachusetts Institute of Technology. Publication: A mixed antagonistic/synergistic miRNA repression model enables accurate predictions of multi-input miRNA sensor activity. Gam JJ, Babb J, Weiss R. Nat Commun. 2018 Jun 22;9(1):2430. doi: 10.1038/s41467-018-04575-0. PubMed 29934631.
Backbone
  Vector backbone: Low Sensor Backbone (LSB)
  Vector type: Mammalian Expression, Synthetic Biology
Growth in bacteria
  Bacterial resistance: Ampicillin and Kanamycin, 100 & 50 μg/mL
  Growth temperature: 30°C
  Growth strain: NEB Stable
  Copy number: High Copy
Gene/Insert
  Gene/Insert name: hsa-miR-1287-3p target
  Species: H. sapiens (human)
  Entrez Gene: MIR1287 (a.k.a. MIRN1287, hsa-mir-1287, mir-1287)
  Promoter: EF-1a
  Cloning method: Gibson Cloning
Terms and licenses: Academic/Nonprofit Terms; Industry Terms: Not Available to Industry
Depositor comments: Please note that this plasmid is inherently unstable due to a repeating poly A element. We recommend performing a diagnostic digest on multiple colonies upon receipt. The depositors would like to note the presence of several discrepancies between the depositor sequence and physical plasmid sequence. In particular, the sequences upstream and downstream of the puromycin coding region have 10 bp insertions which do not affect the ability to perform puromycin selection. The sequences for those regions within the physical plasmids are as follows: Upstream of Puro: GAATTCGACCGCCTGTCTCAAGGTGCCACC; Downstream of Puro: GCTTTGAGACTACGCGTGAATTCACTCCTC.
How to cite: LSB-hsa-miR-1287-3p was a gift from Ron Weiss (Addgene plasmid # 103203 ; http://n2t.net/addgene:103203 ; RRID:Addgene_103203)
