>Addgene plasmid #103203 | LSB-hsa-miR-1287-3p | depositor partial sequence | sequence record 195456 | hsa-miR-1287-3p target
ATCACTGCATCTGTGGCTAGAG
