>Addgene plasmid #103203 | LSB-hsa-miR-1287-3p | addgene partial sequence | sequence record 226598 | mKate2-F 5'-ACCCGCTAAGAACCTCAAGA-3'
CAAAGAGACATACGTCGAGCAGCACGAGGTGGCTGTGGCCAGATACTGCGACCTCCCTAGCAAACTGGGG
CACAAACTTAATTGAGAATTCTACCACCCAGCTTTCTTGTACAAAGTGGTACGTCTCAAGACCAGAGGTC
TCTGCTTGGTGCACCATCACTGCATCTGTGGCTAGAGATCACTGCATCTGTGGCTAGAGATCACTGCATC
TGTGGCTAGAGATCACTGCATCTGTGGCTAGAGCAACCAGAAGAGACCTGTGCTTCACTCCTCAGGTGCA
GGCTGCCTATCAGAAGGTGGTGGCTGGTGTGGCCAATGCCCTGGCTCACAAATACCACTGAGATCTTTTT
CCCTCTGCCAAAAATTATGGGGACATCATGAAGCCCCTTGAGCATCTGACTTCTGGCTAATAAAGGAAAT
TTATTT
